Addgene plasmid #119877: pGEX-6p1-GST-ArcFL
Purpose: Bacterial Expression construct for protein production and purification
Depositing lab: Jason Shepherd. Depositing organization: University of Utah. Publication: The Neuronal Gene Arc Encodes a Repurposed Retrotransposon Gag Protein that Mediates Intercellular RNA Transfer. Pastuzyn ED, Day CE, Kearns RB, Kyrke-Smith M, Taibi AV, McCormick J, Yoder N, Belnap DM, Erlendsson S, Morado DR, Briggs JAG, Feschotte C, Shepherd JD. Cell. 2018 Mar 22;173(1):275. doi: 10.1016/j.cell.2018.03.024. PubMed 29570995.
Backbone
  Vector backbone: pGEX-6p1
  Backbone size w/o insert (bp): 4966
  Total vector size (bp): 6157
  Vector type: Bacterial Expression
Growth in bacteria
  Bacterial resistance: Ampicillin, 100 μg/mL
  Growth temperature: 37°C
  Growth strain: DH5alpha
  Growth instructions: use BL21 for protein production
  Copy number: High Copy
Gene/Insert
  Gene/Insert name: Activity Regulated Cytoskeletal Protein (alt name: Arc, Arg3.1)
  Species: R. norvegicus (rat)
  Insert size (bp): 1191
  GenBank ID: Z46925.1
  Entrez Gene: Arc (a.k.a. rg3.1)
  Promoter: tac
  Cloning method: Restriction Enzyme; 5′ cloning site BamHI (unknown if destroyed); 3′ cloning site NotI (unknown if destroyed)
  Sequencing primers: 5′ CAAGCCACGTTTGGTGGTGGC
Terms and licenses: Academic/Nonprofit Terms; Industry Terms: Not Available to Industry
How to cite: pGEX-6p1-GST-ArcFL was a gift from Jason Shepherd (Addgene plasmid # 119877 ; http://n2t.net/addgene:119877 ; RRID:Addgene_119877)
