[The description below was written by a language model from this plasmid's Addgene catalogue record and pLannotate feature annotations shown in this document.]
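Description:
pGEX-6p1-GST-ArcFL is a 6,157 bp bacterial expression plasmid built on the pGEX-6p1 backbone for producing and purifying full-length rat Arc (activity-regulated cytoskeletal protein, also called Arg3.1) as an N-terminal glutathione S-transferase fusion. It replicates in E. coli from a high-copy ColE1/pMB1-type origin and is selected with ampicillin through the β-lactamase gene and its own promoter. The record indicates a cloning strain for propagation and BL21 for protein production. Short remnants of pBR322 sequences (rop and bom fragments), a lac promoter/lacZα segment and a small yciV fragment also appear in the annotation. These are backbone carry-over rather than functional payload.

The expression cassette runs across the numbering origin of the circular sequence. A tac promoter, the strong trp/lac hybrid, is followed by a lac operator and sits just upstream of the Schistosoma japonicum GST coding sequence. After a short linker comes the roughly 1.19 kb Arc open reading frame, inserted between the BamHI and NotI sites. The plasmid carries its own lacI gene with its promoter, so the lac repressor keeps the tac promoter off until IPTG or lactose relieves repression, giving inducible expression. The GST moiety allows affinity capture on glutathione resin. In pGEX-6P-series vectors the linker between GST and the insert normally encodes a PreScission protease site for tag removal, although that site is not annotated in the feature table. Arc is annotated as a synaptic plasticity regulator that self-assembles into virus-like capsids carrying RNA between cells. The construct therefore supplies recombinant Arc protein for biochemical and structural study of that behaviour.
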