Features (pLannotate 1.2.2; 17 found; start..end, strand, type, name):
      1..654     +  CDS            GST26_SCHJA: Experimental evidence at protein level: Swiss-Prot protein existence level 1. GST isoenzymes appear to play a central role in the parasite detoxification system. Other functions are also suspected including a role in increasing the solubility of haematin in the parasite gut. From Schistosoma japonicum (Blood fluke).
    694..1881    +  CDS            Arc (sequence partly withheld): ARC_RAT - Experimental evidence at protein level: Swiss-Prot protein existence level 1. Master regulator of synaptic plasticity that self-assembles into virion-like capsids that encapsulate RNAs and mediate intercellular RNA transfer in the nervous system (PubMed:29328916). ARC protein is released from neurons in extracellular vesicles that mediate the transfer of ARC mRNA into new target cells, where ARC mRNA can undergo activity-dependent translation (PubMed:29328916). ARC capsids are endocytosed and are able to transfer ARC mRNA into the cytoplasm of neurons (PubMed:29328916). Acts as a key
   1917..1956    +  CDS            rop (fragment): Rop protein, which maintains plasmids at low copy number; rop
   2058..2098    +  misc_feature   bom (fragment): basis of mobility region from pBR322
   2203..2307    +  promoter       AmpR promoter: bla
   2308..3168    +  CDS            AmpR: β-lactamase; bla; confers resistance to ampicillin, carbenicillin, and related antibiotics
   3339..3927    +  rep_origin     ori: high-copy-number ColE1/pMB1/pBR322/pUC origin of replication
   4113..4164    -  misc_feature   bom (fragment): basis of mobility region from pBR322
   4171..4248    +  promoter       lacI promoter: lacI
   4249..5331    +  CDS            lacI: lac repressor; lacI; The lac repressor binds to the lac operator to inhibit transcription in E. coli. This inhibition can be relieved by adding lactose or isopropyl-β-D-thiogalactopyranoside (IPTG).
   5344..5365    +  protein_bind   CAP binding site: CAP binding activates transcription in the presence of cAMP. E. coli catabolite activator protein
   5380..5410    +  promoter       lac promoter: promoter for the E. coli lac operon
   5418..5434    +  protein_bind   lac operator: The lac repressor binds to the lac operator to inhibit transcription in E. coli. This inhibition can be relieved by adding lactose or isopropyl-β-D-thiogalactopyranoside (IPTG). lac repressor encoded by lacI
   5454..5627    +  CDS            lacZα: LacZα fragment of β-galactosidase; lacZ fragment
   5891..6007    -  CDS            yciV (fragment): RNAAM_ECOLI - Also known as trpH From Escherichia coli (strain K12).
   6083..6111    +  promoter       tac promoter: strong E. coli promoter; hybrid between the trp and lac UV5 promoters
   6119..6135    +  protein_bind   lac operator: The lac repressor binds to the lac operator to inhibit transcription in E. coli. This inhibition can be relieved by adding lactose or isopropyl-β-D-thiogalactopyranoside (IPTG). lac repressor encoded by lacI
>Addgene plasmid #119877 | pGEX-6p1-GST-ArcFL | addgene full sequence | sequence record 237743 | Addgene NGS Result
ATGTCCCCTATACTAGGTTATTGGAAAATTAAGGGCCTTGTGCAACCCACTCGACTTCTTTTGGAATATC
TTGAAGAAAAATATGAAGAGCATTTGTATGAGCGCGATGAAGGTGATAAATGGCGAAACAAAAAGTTTGA
ATTGGGTTTGGAGTTTCCCAATCTTCCTTATTATATTGATGGTGATGTTAAATTAACACAGTCTATGGCC
ATCATACGTTATATAGCTGACAAGCACAACATGTTGGGTGGTTGTCCAAAAGAGCGTGCAGAGATTTCAA
TGCTTGAAGGAGCGGTTTTGGATATTAGATACGGTGTTTCGAGAATTGCATATAGTAAAGACTTTGAAAC
TCTCAAAGTTGATTTTCTTAGCAAGCTACCTGAAATGCTGAAAATGTTCGAAGATCGTTTATGTCATAAA
ACATATTTAAATGGTGATCATGTAACCCATCCTGACTTCATGTTGTATGACGCTCTTGATGTTGTTTTAT
ACATGGACCCAATGTGCCTGGATGCGTTCCCAAAATTAGTTTGTTTTAAAAAACGTATTGAAGCTATCCC
ACAAATTGATAAGTACTTGAAATCCAGCAAGTATATAGCATGGCCTTTGCAGGGCTGGCAAGCCACGTTT
GGTGGTGGCGACCATCCTCCAAAATCGGATCTGGAAGTTCTGTTCCAGGGGCCCCTGGGATCCATGGAGC
TGGACCATATGACGACCGGCGGCCTCCACGCCTACCCTGCCCCGCGGGGTGGGCCGGCCGCCAAACCCAA
TGTGATCCTGCAGATTGGTAAGTGC
[1086 nt withheld, positions 796-1881]
TAGCTCGAGCGGCCGCATCGTGACTGACTGACGATCTGCCTCGCGCGTTTCGGTGATGACGGTGAAAACC
TCTGACACATGCAGCTCCCGGAGACGGTCACAGCTTGTCTGTAAGCGGATGCCGGGAGCAGACAAGCCCG
TCAGGGCGCGTCAGCGGGTGTTGGCGGGTGTCGGGGCGCAGCCATGACCCAGTCACGTAGCGATAGCGGA
GTGTATAATTCTTGAAGACGAAAGGGCCTCGTGATACGCCTATTTTTATAGGTTAATGTCATGATAATAA
TGGTTTCTTAGACGTCAGGTGGCACTTTTCGGGGAAATGTGCGCGGAACCCCTATTTGTTTATTTTTCTA
AATACATTCAAATATGTATCCGCTCATGAGACAATAACCCTGATAAATGCTTCAATAATATTGAAAAAGG
AAGAGTATGAGTATTCAACATTTCCGTGTCGCCCTTATTCCCTTTTTTGCGGCATTTTGCCTTCCTGTTT
TTGCTCACCCAGAAACGCTGGTGAAAGTAAAAGATGCTGAAGATCAGTTGGGTGCACGAGTGGGTTACAT
CGAACTGGATCTCAACAGCGGTAAGATCCTTGAGAGTTTTCGCCCCGAAGAACGTTTTCCAATGATGAGC
ACTTTTAAAGTTCTGCTATGTGGCGCGGTATTATCCCGTGTTGACGCCGGGCAAGAGCAACTCGGTCGCC
GCATACACTATTCTCAGAATGACTTGGTTGAGTACTCACCAGTCACAGAAAAGCATCTTACGGATGGCAT
GACAGTAAGAGAATTATGCAGTGCTGCCATAACCATGAGTGATAACACTGCGGCCAACTTACTTCTGACA
ACGATCGGAGGACCGAAGGAGCTAACCGCTTTTTTGCACAACATGGGGGATCATGTAACTCGCCTTGATC
GTTGGGAACCGGAGCTGAATGAAGCCATACCAAACGACGAGCGTGACACCACGATGCCTGCAGCAATGGC
AACAACGTTGCGCAAACTATTAACTGGCGAACTACTTACTCTAGCTTCCCGGCAACAATTAATAGACTGG
ATGGAGGCGGATAAAGTTGCAGGACCACTTCTGCGCTCGGCCCTTCCGGCTGGCTGGTTTATTGCTGATA
AATCTGGAGCCGGTGAGCGTGGGTCTCGCGGTATCATTGCAGCACTGGGGCCAGATGGTAAGCCCTCCCG
TATCGTAGTTATCTACACGACGGGGAGTCAGGCAACTATGGATGAACGAAATAGACAGATCGCTGAGATA
GGTGCCTCACTGATTAAGCATTGGTAACTGTCAGACCAAGTTTACTCATATATACTTTAGATTGATTTAA
AACTTCATTTTTAATTTAAAAGGATCTAGGTGAAGATCCTTTTTGATAATCTCATGACCAAAATCCCTTA
ACGTGAGTTTTCGTTCCACTGAGCGTCAGACCCCGTAGAAAAGATCAAAGGATCTTCTTGAGATCCTTTT
TTTCTGCGCGTAATCTGCTGCTTGCAAACAAAAAAACCACCGCTACCAGCGGTGGTTTGTTTGCCGGATC
AAGAGCTACCAACTCTTTTTCCGAAGGTAACTGGCTTCAGCAGAGCGCAGATACCAAATACTGTCCTTCT
AGTGTAGCCGTAGTTAGGCCACCACTTCAAGAACTCTGTAGCACCGCCTACATACCTCGCTCTGCTAATC
CTGTTACCAGTGGCTGCTGCCAGTGGCGATAAGTCGTGTCTTACCGGGTTGGACTCAAGACGATAGTTAC
CGGATAAGGCGCAGCGGTCGGGCTGAACGGGGGGTTCGTGCACACAGCCCAGCTTGGAGCGAACGACCTA
CACCGAACTGAGATACCTACAGCGTGAGCTATGAGAAAGCGCCACGCTTCCCGAAGGGAGAAAGGCGGAC
AGGTATCCGGTAAGCGGCAGGGTCGGAACAGGAGAGCGCACGAGGGAGCTTCCAGGGGGAAACGCCTGGT
ATCTTTATAGTCCTGTCGGGTTTCGCCACCTCTGACTTGAGCGTCGATTTTTGTGATGCTCGTCAGGGGG
GCGGAGCCTATGGAAAAACGCCAGCAACGCGGCCTTTTTACGGTTCCTGGCCTTTTGCTGGCCTTTTGCT
CACATGTTCTTTCCTGCGTTATCCCCTGATTCTGTGGATAACCGTATTACCGCCTTTGAGTGAGCTGATA
CCGCTCGCCGCAGCCGAACGACCGAGCGCAGCGAGTCAGTGAGCGAGGAAGCGGAAGAGCGCCTGATGCG
GTATTTTCTCCTTACGCATCTGTGCGGTATTTCACACCGCATAAATTCCGACACCATCGAATGGCGCAAA
ACCTTTCGCGGTATGGCATGATAGCGCCCGGAAGAGAGTCAATTCAGGGTGGTGAATGTGAAACCAGTAA
CGTTATACGATGTCGCAGAGTATGCCGGTGTCTCTTATCAGACCGTTTCCCGCGTGGTGAACCAGGCCAG
CCACGTTTCTGCGAAAACGCGGGAAAAAGTGGAAGCGGCGATGGCGGAGCTGAATTACATTCCCAACCGC
GTGGCACAACAACTGGCGGGCAAACAGTCGTTGCTGATTGGCGTTGCCACCTCCAGTCTGGCCCTGCACG
CGCCGTCGCAAATTGTCGCGGCGATTAAATCTCGCGCCGATCAACTGGGTGCCAGCGTGGTGGTGTCGAT
GGTAGAACGAAGCGGCGTCGAAGCCTGTAAAGCGGCGGTGCACAATCTTCTCGCGCAACGCGTCAGTGGG
CTGATCATTAACTATCCGCTGGATGACCAGGATGCCATTGCTGTGGAAGCTGCCTGCACTAATGTTCCGG
CGTTATTTCTTGATGTCTCTGACCAGACACCCATCAACAGTATTATTTTCTCCCATGAAGACGGTACGCG
ACTGGGCGTGGAGCATCTGGTCGCATTGGGTCACCAGCAAATCGCGCTGTTAGCGGGCCCATTAAGTTCT
GTCTCGGCGCGTCTGCGTCTGGCTGGCTGGCATAAATATCTCACTCGCAATCAAATTCAGCCGATAGCGG
AACGGGAAGGCGACTGGAGTGCCATGTCCGGTTTTCAACAAACCATGCAAATGCTGAATGAGGGCATCGT
TCCCACTGCGATGCTGGTTGCCAACGATCAGATGGCGCTGGGCGCAATGCGCGCCATTACCGAGTCCGGG
CTGCGCGTTGGTGCGGATATCTCGGTAGTGGGATACGACGATACCGAAGACAGCTCATGTTATATCCCGC
CGTTAACCACCATCAAACAGGATTTTCGCCTGCTGGGGCAAACCAGCGTGGACCGCTTGCTGCAACTCTC
TCAGGGCCAGGCGGTGAAGGGCAATCAGCTGTTGCCCGTCTCACTGGTGAAAAGAAAAACCACGCTAGCG
CCCAATACGCAAACCGCCTCTCCCCGCGCGTTGGCCGATTCATTAATGCAGCTGGCACGACAGGTTTCCC
GACTGGAAAGCGGGCAGTGAGCGCAACGCAATTAATGTAAGTTAGCTCACTCATTAGGCACCCCAGGCTT
TACACTTTATGCTTCCGGCTCGTATGTTGTGTGGAATTGTGAGCGGATAACAATTTCACACAGGAAACAG
CTATGACCATGATTACGGATTCACTGGCCGTCGTTTTACAACGTCGTGACTGGGAAAACCCTGGCGTTAC
CCAACTTAATCGCCTTGCAGCACATCCCCCTTTCGCCAGCTGGCGTAATAGCGAAGAGGCCCGCACCGAT
CGCCCTTCCCAACAGTTGCGCAGCCTGAATGGCGAATGGCGCTTTGCCTGGTTTCCGGCACCAGAAGCGG
TGCCGGAAAGCTGGCTGGAGTGCGATCTTCCTGAGGCCGATACTGTCGTCGTCCCCTCAAACTGGCAGAT
GCACGGTTACGATGCGCCCATCTACACCAACGTGACCTATCCCATTACGGTCAATCCGCCGTTTGTTCCC
ACGGAGAATCCGACGGGTTGTTACTCGCTCACATTTAATGTTGATGAAAGCTGGCTACAGGAAGGCCAGA
CGCGAATTATTTTTGATGGCGTTGGAATTAGCTTATCGACTGCACGGTGCACCAATGCTTCTGGCGTCAG
GCAGCCATCGGAAGCTGTGGTATGGCTGTGCAGGTCGTAAATCACTGCATAATTCGTGTCGCTCAAGGCG
CACTCCCGTTCTGGATAATGTTTTTTGCGCCGACATCATAACGGTTCTGGCAAATATTCTGAAATGAGCT
GTTGACAATTAATCATCGGCTCGTATAATGTGTGGAATTGTGAGCGGATAACAATTTCACACAGGAAACA
GTATTC
